>Addgene plasmid #24524 | pAdEasy-EGFP-CLASP2 340-1084 | addgene partial sequence | sequence record 30471 | 24524 with EGFP-C
TGTACAGTACTCAGATCTCGAGCTCAAGCTTCGAATTCATGATGCTGACGCTGAGGCCAGAGTGGAGGCA
AGAAAGACATACATGGGTCTTAGAAACCACTTTCCTGGTGAAGCTGAAACATTATATAATTCCCTTGAGC
CATCTTATCAGAAGAGTCTTCAAACTTACTTAAAGAGTTCTGGCAGTGTAGCATCTCTTCCACAATCAGA
CAGGTCCTCATCCAGCTCACAGGAAAGTCTCAATCGCCCTTTTTCTTCCAAATGGTCTACAGCAAATCCA
TCAACTGTGGCTGGAAGAGTATCAGCAGGCAGCAGCAAAGCCAGTTCCCTTCCAGGAAGCCTGCAGCGTT
CACGAAGTGACATTGATGTGAATGCTGCTGCAGGTGCCAAGGCACATCATGCTGCTGGACAGTCTGTGCG
AAGCGGGCGCTTAGGTGCAGGTGCCCTGAATGCAGGTTCCTATGCGTCACTAGAGGATACTTCTGACAAG
CTGGATGGAACAGCATCTGAAGATGGCCGGGTGAGAGCAAAACTTTCAGCACCACTTGCTGGCATGGGAA
ATGCCAAGGCAGATTCTAGAGGAAGAAGTCGAACAAAAATGGTGTCTCAATCACAGCCTGGTAGCCGGTC
TGGGTCTCCAGGAAGAGTTCTGACCACAACAGCCCTGTCCACTGTGAGCTCTGGTGTTCAAAGAGTCCTG
GTCAATTCAGCCTCAGCACAAAAAAGAAGCAAGATACCACGGAGCCAGG
