>Addgene plasmid #24524 | pAdEasy-EGFP-CLASP2 340-1084 | addgene partial sequence | sequence record 30472 | 24524 with hCLASP2-rev (CTCGCATGGCACTAACAGAA)
CCTGAGGGCCCCATACACTTCGGGGGCGTAGAGGGCACCAGTTGATCTGGAATGGTGTCTGGAGGCGAGG
GGCTGAAAAGAGCGAACAGGACTTGTGTCTCTGCTGCTCTCCCGACTAGCTTCCCGGCTGCATCCTTGAC
TCACACTTGGTCGAGGAATACGACTGCTTCGGGCCACTGAAAGCCTAGATGGACTAGCCTCTCTGCTACA
GCCCTGGCTCCGTGGTATCTTGCTTCTTTTTTGTGCTGAGGCTGAATTGACCAGGACTCTTTGAACACCA
GAGCTCACAGTGGACAGGGCTGTTGTGGTCAGAACTCTTCCTGGAGACCCAGACCGGCTACCAGGCTGTG
ATTGAGACACCATTTTTGTTCGACTTCTTCCTCTAGAATCTGCCTTGGCATTTCCCATGCCAGCAAGTGG
TGCTGAAAGTTTTGCTCTCACCCGGCCATCTTCAGATGCTGTTCCATCCAGCTTGTCAGAAGTATCCTCT
AGTGACGCATAGGAACCTGCATTCAGGGCACCTGCACCTAAGCGCCCGCTTCGCACAGACTGTCCAGCAG
CATGATGTGCCTTGGCACCTGCAGCAGCATTCACATCAATGTCACTTCGTGAACGCTGCAGGCTTCCTGG
AAGGGAACTGGCTTTGCTGCTGCCTGCTGATACTCTTCCAGCCACAGTTGATGGATTTGCTGTAGACCAT
TTGGAAGAAAAAGGGCGATTGAGACTTTCCTGTGAGCTGGATGAGGACCTGTCTG
