>Addgene plasmid #24524 | pAdEasy-EGFP-CLASP2 340-1084 | addgene partial sequence | sequence record 30473 | 24524 with hCLASP2-Fwd2 5'-AAAAATGGGTGCTGATTTGC
AGTCAGAAGCCTTGATGTTACAAGAGAGTCTTTTCCAAATGATCTTCAGTTCAATATTCTAATGAGATTT
ACAGTTGATCAGACCCAGACACCAAGCTTAAAGGTGAAGGTTGCTATCCTTAAATACATAGAAACTCTGG
CCAAACAGATGGATCCAGGAGATTTTATAAATTCCAGTGAAACTCGCCTAGCAGTGTCTCGGGTCATCAC
TTGGACAACAGAACCCAAAAGTTCTGATGTTCGGAAGGCAGCACAGTCAGTGCTGATTTCATTATTTGAA
CTCAATACCCCAGAGTTTACAATGTTATTAGGAGCTTTACCAAAAACTTTTCAGGATGGTGCTACCAAGC
TTCTTCATAATCACCTTCGAAACACTGGCAATGGAACCCAGAGTTCCATGGGGAGTCCTTTGACAAGACC
AACACCACGATCACCAGCTAACTGGTCCAGTCCTCTTACTTCTCCTACCAATACATCACAGAATACTTTA
TCTCCAAGTGCATTTGATTATGACACAGAAAATATGAACTCTGAAGATATTTATAGCTCTCTTAGAGGTG
TCACTGAAGCAATCCAGAATTTCAGCTTCCGTAGCCAAGAAGATATGAATGAGCCATTGAAAAGGGATTC
TAAAAAAGATGATGGCGATTCAATGTGTGGTGGTCCTGGGATGTCTGACCCAAGAGCAGGAGGTGATGCT
ACTGACTCAAGTCAAACAGCTCTTGATAATAAAGCTTCATTGCTCCATTCAATGCCTACTCACTCCTCTC
CACGCTCTCGATAGGCGGCCGCTCGAGCCTAAGCTTCTAGATAAGATATCCGATCCACCGGATCTAGATA
ACTGATCAATAATCAGCCATAACCACATTT
