>Addgene plasmid #24524 | pAdEasy-EGFP-CLASP2 340-1084 | addgene partial sequence | sequence record 30474 | 24524 with hCLASP2-F (CCGAAGCAGTCGTATTCCTC)
AGCTGTCGGGAGAGCAGCAGAGACACAAGCTCCTGTTCGCTCTTTTCAGCCCCTCGCCTCCAGACACCAT
TCCAGATCAACTGGTGCCCTCTACGCCCCCGAAGTGTATGGGGCCTCAGGTCCAGGTTATGGGATCAGCC
AATCAAGTCGACTGTCGTCTTCTGTTAGTGCCATGCGAGTCCTGAACACAGGTTCTGATGTGGAGGAGGC
GGTGGCAGATGCCTTGAAAAAACCAGCTCGAAGAAGATATGAATCATATGGAATGCATTCAGATGATGAC
GCCAACAGCGATGCATCTAGTGCTTGTTCAGAACGCTCCTATAGTTCTCGAAATGGTAGTATTCCTACAT
ATATGAGGCAGACGGAAGATGTGGCAGAAGTCCTCAATAGATGTGCTAGTTCCAATTGGTCAGAAAGGAA
AGAAGGCCTCCTAGGTCTGCAGAACTTATTAAAAAATCAGAGAACACTAAGTCGAGTTGAACTGAAAAGA
TTATGTGAAATTTTCACAAGAATGTTTGCTGACCCTCATGGCAAGAGAGTATTCAGCATGTTTTTGGAGA
CNCTAGTGGATTTCATACAAGTCCACAAAGATGATCTTCAAGATTGGTTGTTTGTACTGCTGACACAACT
ACTAAAAAAAATGGGTGCTGATTTGCTTGGATCTG
