[The description below was written by a language model from this plasmid's Addgene catalogue record.]
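Description:
pAdEasy-EGFP-CLASP2 340-1084 is a recombinant adenoviral plasmid for mammalian expression, built on the large pAdEasy-1 backbone (about 33.4 kb without insert). It is maintained in E. coli as a low-copy plasmid under kanamycin selection. According to the depositor's notes, the expression cassette was first assembled in the shuttle vector pShuttle-CMV between KpnI and NotI sites and then transferred into pAdEasy-1 by homologous recombination. This is the standard AdEasy workflow, and the kanamycin marker of the recombinant comes from the shuttle plasmid. The shuttle vector name and the listed CMV forward sequencing primer indicate that the CMV promoter drives the insert, although no feature table is provided to confirm the exact layout of regulatory elements.

The payload, recorded as roughly 3.3 kb, encodes a fragment of human CLASP2 spanning residues 340 to 1084 with EGFP fused to its N-terminus. The record describes this as a deletion mutant that retains both microtubule lattice binding and microtubule plus-end tracking activity. The depositor cautions that residue numbering follows an older reference sequence, so it begins at amino acid 78 and is offset by 8 residues because of an unaccounted insertion. Positions may therefore not match current annotations.

The construct is suited to producing adenovirus that delivers the fluorescent CLASP2 fragment into mammalian cells, allowing its association with microtubules to be imaged live. The associated study examined how GSK3beta phosphorylation regulates CLASP binding to microtubules and microtubule attachment in the lamella.
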