Addgene plasmid #24524: pAdEasy-EGFP-CLASP2 340-1084
Depositing lab: Torsten Wittmann. Depositing organization: University of California, San Francisco (UCSF). Publication: GSK3beta phosphorylation modulates CLASP-microtubule association and lamella microtubule attachment. Kumar P, Lyle KS, Gierke S, Matov A, Danuser G, Wittmann T. J Cell Biol. 2009 Mar 23. 184(6):895-908. 10.1083/jcb.200901042 PubMed 19289791.
Backbone
  Vector backbone: pAdEasy-1
  Backbone manufacturer: Stratagene, ATCC
  Backbone size w/o insert (bp): 33414
  Vector type: Mammalian Expression, Adenoviral
Growth in bacteria
  Bacterial resistance: Kanamycin, 50 μg/mL
  Growth temperature: 37°C
  Growth strain: DH5alpha
  Copy number: Low Copy
Gene/Insert
  Gene/Insert name: CLASP2 (340-1084) (alt name: CLASP2)
  Species: H. sapiens (human)
  Insert size (bp): 3300
  Mutation: CLASP2 deletion mutant that retains MT lattice binding and MT plus end tracking activities.
  Entrez Gene: CLASP2
  Tag / fusion protein: EGFP (N terminal on insert)
  Cloning method: Restriction Enzyme
  Sequencing primers: 5′ CMV-F, EGFP-C
Resource information
  A portion of this plasmid was derived from a plasmid made by: CLASP2 cDNA was a gift from Anna Akhmanova
Terms and licenses: Academic/Nonprofit Terms; Industry Terms: Not Available to Industry
Depositor comments: See the attached file for the old NIH reference sequence. Numbering starts at amino acid 78 and is off by 8 amino acids because of an insertion that is not accounted for. EGFP-CLASP2 340-1084 was cloned into pShuttle-CMV between KpnI and NotI then recombined by homologous recombination into pAdEasy-1. AdEasy is a registered trademark of the Johns Hopkins University.
How to cite: pAdEasy-EGFP-CLASP2 340-1084 was a gift from Torsten Wittmann (Addgene plasmid # 24524 ; http://n2t.net/addgene:24524 ; RRID:Addgene_24524)
